Addgene plasmid #180026: GB1-ΔN-CHMP4B(S184C)
Purpose: Codon-optimized bacterial expression plasmid. Expresses GB1-His6-TEV-CHMP4B(121-224, S184C).
Depositing lab: Lalit Deshmukh. Depositing organization: University of California, San Diego (UCSD). Publication: Reversible phase separation of ESCRT protein ALIX through tyrosine phosphorylation. Elias RD, Zhu Y, Su Q, Ghirlando R, Zhang J, Deshmukh L. Sci Adv. 2023 Jul 14;9(28):eadg3913. doi: 10.1126/sciadv.adg3913. Epub 2023 Jul 14. PubMed 37450591.
Backbone
  Vector backbone: pET-11a
  Backbone size w/o insert (bp): 5381
  Total vector size (bp): 5987
  Vector type: Bacterial Expression
Growth in bacteria
  Bacterial resistance: Ampicillin, 100 μg/mL
  Growth temperature: 37°C
  Growth strain: DH5alpha
  Copy number: Low Copy
Gene/Insert
  Gene/Insert name: GB1-His6-TEV-CHMP4C(121-224, S184C) (alt names: CHMP4B; Charged multivesicular body protein 4b)
  Species: H. sapiens (human)
  Insert size (bp): 606
  Mutation: S184C
  Entrez Gene: CHMP4B (a.k.a. C20orf178, CHMP4A, CTPP3, CTRCT31, SNF7, SNF7-2, Shax1, VPS32B, Vps32-2, dJ553F4.4)
  Tag / fusion protein: GB1-His6-TEV (N terminal on insert)
Terms and licenses: Academic/Nonprofit Terms; Industry Terms: Not Available to Industry
How to cite: GB1-ΔN-CHMP4B(S184C) was a gift from Lalit Deshmukh (Addgene plasmid # 180026 ; http://n2t.net/addgene:180026 ; RRID:Addgene_180026)
