[The description below was written by a language model from this plasmid's Addgene catalogue record and pLannotate feature annotations shown in this document.]
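Description:
GB1-ΔN-CHMP4B(S184C) is a bacterial expression plasmid of about 6 kb built on the pET-11a backbone. It produces a codon-optimized, N-terminally truncated fragment of human CHMP4B (charged multivesicular body protein 4b, an ESCRT-III subunit) in E. coli. It replicates from a ColE1/pBR322-type origin. The adjacent rop gene and bom region are retained, which fits the low copy number given in the catalogue. Selection is by ampicillin through the β-lactamase gene. The tetracycline resistance fragments and tet promoter remnant in the annotation are non-functional leftovers of the pBR322 lineage.

Expression is driven by a T7 promoter followed directly by a lac operator, and the plasmid carries its own lacI. Transcription therefore needs a host supplying T7 RNA polymerase and is induced with IPTG. A T7 gene 10 ribosome binding site and short gene 10 leader precede the open reading frame. The frame encodes the GB1 domain of streptococcal protein G (a small fusion partner commonly used to aid solubility and expression), an annotated thrombin site, a His6 tag for metal-affinity purification, and a TEV protease site. These are followed by CHMP4B residues 121–224 carrying the S184C substitution. TEV cleavage should release the CHMP4B fragment from its tags. No T7 terminator is annotated downstream of the insert.

The record does not say why the cysteine was introduced. One catalogue field names the insert as CHMP4C, but the plasmid name, purpose line, gene link and sequence annotation all identify it as CHMP4B. The associated publication concerns phase separation of the ESCRT protein ALIX, which suggests the construct serves as a source of recombinant protein for in vitro biophysical work.
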