Features (pLannotate 1.2.2; 21 found; start..end, strand, type, name):
     30..618     +  rep_origin     ori: high-copy-number ColE1/pMB1/pBR322/pUC origin of replication
    804..943     -  misc_feature   bom: basis of mobility region from pBR322
   1045..1236    -  CDS            rop: Rop protein, which maintains plasmids at low copy number; rop
   1253..1633    +  CDS            YPB1_ECOLX: Protein predicted: Swiss-Prot protein existence level 4. From Escherichia coli.
   1875..2499    -  CDS            TcR (fragment): tetracycline efflux protein; tet; confers resistance to tetracycline
   2514..2535    -  protein_bind   CAP binding site: CAP binding activates transcription in the presence of cAMP. E. coli catabolite activator protein
   2548..3630    -  CDS            lacI: lac repressor; lacI; The lac repressor binds to the lac operator to inhibit transcription in E. coli. This inhibition can be relieved by adding lactose or isopropyl-β-D-thiogalactopyranoside (IPTG).
   3631..3708    -  promoter       lacI promoter: lacI
   3716..3995    -  CDS            TcR (fragment): tetracycline efflux protein; tet; confers resistance to tetracycline
   4017..4035    +  promoter       T7 promoter: promoter for bacteriophage T7 RNA polymerase
   4036..4060    +  protein_bind   lac operator: The lac repressor binds to the lac operator to inhibit transcription in E. coli. This inhibition can be relieved by adding lactose or isopropyl-β-D-thiogalactopyranoside (IPTG). lac repressor encoded by lacI
   4075..4097    +  RBS            RBS: efficient ribosome binding site from bacteriophage T7 gene 10 (Olins and Rangwala, 1989)
   4105..4137    +  CDS            T7 tag (gene 10 leader): leader peptide from bacteriophage T7 gene 10 promotes efficient translation in E. coli
   4153..4314    +  CDS            spg (fragment): SPG1_STRSG - Experimental evidence at protein level: Swiss-Prot protein existence level 1. Binds to the constant Fc region of IgG with high affinity. From Streptococcus sp. group G.
   4315..4332    +  CDS            thrombin site: thrombin recognition and cleavage site
   4384..4402    +  CDS            capTEV™ (fragment): composite tag for in vivo biotinylation, TEV protease cleavage, and 6xHis tagging
   4402..4418    +  CDS            TEV site (fragment): tobacco etch virus (TEV) protease recognition and cleavage site
   4426..4737    +  CDS            CHMP4B (fragment): CHM4B_HUMAN - Also known as C20orf178, SHAX1. Experimental evidence at protein level: Swiss-Prot protein existence level 1. (Microbial infection) The ESCRT machinery also functions in topologically equivalent membrane fission events, such as the budding of enveloped viruses (HIV-1 and other lentiviruses). Via its interaction with PDCD6IP involved in HIV-1 p6- and p9-dependent virus release. From Homo sapiens (Human).
   4740..4765    -  promoter       tet promoter (fragment): E. coli promoter for tetracycline efflux protein gene
   4878..4982    +  promoter       AmpR promoter: bla
   4983..5843    +  CDS            AmpR: β-lactamase; bla; confers resistance to ampicillin, carbenicillin, and related antibiotics
>Addgene plasmid #180026 | GB1-ΔN-CHMP4B(S184C) | addgene full sequence | sequence record 367902 | Addgene NGS Result
GACCCCGTAGAAAAGATCAAAGGATCTTCTTGAGATCCTTTTTTTCTGCGCGTAATCTGCTGCTTGCAAA
CAAAAAAACCACCGCTACCAGCGGTGGTTTGTTTGCCGGATCAAGAGCTACCAACTCTTTTTCCGAAGGT
AACTGGCTTCAGCAGAGCGCAGATACCAAATACTGTCCTTCTAGTGTAGCCGTAGTTAGGCCACCACTTC
AAGAACTCTGTAGCACCGCCTACATACCTCGCTCTGCTAATCCTGTTACCAGTGGCTGCTGCCAGTGGCG
ATAAGTCGTGTCTTACCGGGTTGGACTCAAGACGATAGTTACCGGATAAGGCGCAGCGGTCGGGCTGAAC
GGGGGGTTCGTGCACACAGCCCAGCTTGGAGCGAACGACCTACACCGAACTGAGATACCTACAGCGTGAG
CTATGAGAAAGCGCCACGCTTCCCGAAGGGAGAAAGGCGGACAGGTATCCGGTAAGCGGCAGGGTCGGAA
CAGGAGAGCGCACGAGGGAGCTTCCAGGGGGAAACGCCTGGTATCTTTATAGTCCTGTCGGGTTTCGCCA
CCTCTGACTTGAGCGTCGATTTTTGTGATGCTCGTCAGGGGGGCGGAGCCTATGGAAAAACGCCAGCAAC
GCGGCCTTTTTACGGTTCCTGGCCTTTTGCTGGCCTTTTGCTCACATGTTCTTTCCTGCGTTATCCCCTG
ATTCTGTGGATAACCGTATTACCGCCTTTGAGTGAGCTGATACCGCTCGCCGCAGCCGAACGACCGAGCG
CAGCGAGTCAGTGAGCGAGGAAGCGGAAGAGCGCCTGATGCGGTATTTTCTCCTTACGCATCTGTGCGGT
ATTTCACACCGCAATGGTGCACTCTCAGTACAATCTGCTCTGATGCCGCATAGTTAAGCCAGTATACACT
CCGCTATCGCTACGTGACTGGGTCATGGCTGCGCCCCGACACCCGCCAACACCCGCTGACGCGCCCTGAC
GGGCTTGTCTGCTCCCGGCATCCGCTTACAGACAAGCTGTGACCGTCTCCGGGAGCTGCATGTGTCAGAG
GTTTTCACCGTCATCACCGAAACGCGCGAGGCAGCTGCGGTAAAGCTCATCAGCGTGGTCGTGAAGCGAT
TCACAGATGTCTGCCTGTTCATCCGCGTCCAGCTCGTTGAGTTTCTCCAGAAGCGTTAATGTCTGGCTTC
TGATAAAGCGGGCCATGTTAAGGGCGGTTTTTTCCTGTTTGGTCACTGATGCCTCCGTGTAAGGGGGATT
TCTGTTCATGGGGGTAATGATACCGATGAAACGAGAGAGGATGCTCACGATACGGGTTACTGATGATGAA
CATGCCCGGTTACTGGAACGTTGTGAGGGTAAACAACTGGCGGTATGGATGCGGCGGGACCAGAGAAAAA
TCACTCAGGGTCAATGCCAGCGCTTCGTTAATACAGATGTAGGTGTTCCACAGGGTAGCCAGCAGCATCC
TGCGATGCAGATCCGGAACATAATGGTGCAGGGCGCTGACTTCCGCGTTTCCAGACTTTACGAAACACGG
AAACCGAAGACCATTCATGTTGTTGCTCAGGTCGCAGACGTTTTGCAGCAGCAGTCGCTTCACGTTCGCT
CGCGTATCGGTGATTCATTCTGCTAACCAGTAAGGCAACCCCGCCAGCCTAGCCGGGTCCTCAACGACAG
GAGCACGATCATGCGCACCCGTGGCCAGGACCCAACGCTGCCCGAGATGCGCCGCGTGCGGCTGCTGGAG
ATGGCGGACGCGATGGATATGTTCTGCCAAGGGTTGGTTTGCGCATTCACAGTTCTCCGCAAGAATTGAT
TGGCTCCAATTCTTGGAGTGGTGAATCCGTTAGCGAGGTGCCGCCGGCTTCCATTCAGGTCGAGGTGGCC
CGGCTCCATGCACCGCGACGCAACGCGGGGAGGCAGACAAGGTATAGGGCGGCGCCTACAATCCATGCCA
ACCCGTTCCATGTGCTCGCCGAGGCGGCATAAATCGCCGTGACGATCAGCGGTCCAATGATCGAAGTTAG
GCTGGTAAGAGCCGCGAGCGATCCTTGAAGCTGTCCCTGATGGTCGTCATCTACCTGCCTGGACAGCATG
GCCTGCAACGCGGGCATCCCGATGCCGCCGGAAGCGAGAAGAATCATAATGGGGAAGGCCATCCAGCCTC
GCGTCGCGAACGCCAGCAAGACGTAGCCCAGCGCGTCGGCCGCCATGCCGGCGATAATGGCCTGCTTCTC
GCCGAAACGTTTGGTGGCGGGACCAGTGACGAAGGCTTGAGCGAGGGCGTGCAAGATTCCGAATACCGCA
AGCGACAGGCCGATCATCGTCGCGCTCCAGCGAAAGCGGTCCTCGCCGAAAATGACCCAGAGCGCTGCCG
GCACCTGTCCTACGAGTTGCATGATAAAGAAGACAGTCATAAGTGCGGCGACGATAGTCATGCCCCGCGC
CCACCGGAAGGAGCTGACTGGGTTGAAGGCTCTCAAGGGCATCGGTCGAGATCCCGGTGCCTAATGAGTG
AGCTAACTTACATTAATTGCGTTGCGCTCACTGCCCGCTTTCCAGTCGGGAAACCTGTCGTGCCAGCTGC
ATTAATGAATCGGCCAACGCGCGGGGAGAGGCGGTTTGCGTATTGGGCGCCAGGGTGGTTTTTCTTTTCA
CCAGTGAGACGGGCAACAGCTGATTGCCCTTCACCGCCTGGCCCTGAGAGAGTTGCAGCAAGCGGTCCAC
GCTGGTTTGCCCCAGCAGGCGAAAATCCTGTTTGATGGTGGTTAACGGCGGGATATAACATGAGCTGTCT
TCGGTATCGTCGTATCCCACTACCGAGATATCCGCACCAACGCGCAGCCCGGACTCGGTAATGGCGCGCA
TTGCGCCCAGCGCCATCTGATCGTTGGCAACCAGCATCGCAGTGGGAACGATGCCCTCATTCAGCATTTG
CATGGTTTGTTGAAAACCGGACATGGCACTCCAGTCGCCTTCCCGTTCCGCTATCGGCTGAATTTGATTG
CGAGTGAGATATTTATGCCAGCCAGCCAGACGCAGACGCGCCGAGACAGAACTTAATGGGCCCGCTAACA
GCGCGATTTGCTGGTGACCCAATGCGACCAGATGCTCCACGCCCAGTCGCGTACCGTCTTCATGGGAGAA
AATAATACTGTTGATGGGTGTCTGGTCAGAGACATCAAGAAATAACGCCGGAACATTAGTGCAGGCAGCT
TCCACAGCAATGGCATCCTGGTCATCCAGCGGATAGTTAATGATCAGCCCACTGACGCGTTGCGCGAGAA
GATTGTGCACCGCCGCTTTACAGGCTTCGACGCCGCTTCGTTCTACCATCGACACCACCACGCTGGCACC
CAGTTGATCGGCGCGAGATTTAATCGCCGCGACAATTTGCGACGGCGCGTGCAGGGCCAGACTGGAGGTG
GCAACGCCAATCAGCAACGACTGTTTGCCCGCCAGTTGTTGTGCCACGCGGTTGGGAATGTAATTCAGCT
CCGCCATCGCCGCTTCCACTTTTTCCCGCGTTTTCGCAGAAACGTGGCTGGCCTGGTTCACCACGCGGGA
AACGGTCTGATAAGAGACACCGGCATACTCTGCGACATCGTATAACGTTACTGGTTTCACATTCACCACC
CTGAATTGACTCTCTTCCGGGCGCTATCATGCCATACCGCGAAAGGTTTTGCGCCATTCGATGGTGTCCG
GGATCTCGACGCTCTCCCTTATGCGACTCCTGCATTAGGAAGCAGCCCAGTAGTAGGTTGAGGCCGTTGA
GCACCGCCGCCGCAAGGAATGGTGCATGCAAGGAGATGGCGCCCAACAGTCCCCCGGCCACGGGGCCTGC
CACCATACCCACGCCGAAACAAGCGCTCATGAGCCCGAAGTGGCGAGCCCGATCTTCCCCATCGGTGATG
TCGGCGATATAGGCGCCAGCAACCGCACCTGTGGCGCCGGTGATGCCGGCCACGATGCGTCCGGCGTAGA
GGATCGAGATCTCGATCCCGCGAAATTAATACGACTCACTATAGGGGAATTGTGAGCGGATAACAATTCC
CCTCTAGAAATAATTTTGTTTAACTTTAAGAAGGAGATATACATATGGCTAGCATGACTGGTGGACAGCA
AATGGGTCGCGGATCCATGCAGTATAAACTGGCGCTGAACGGCAAAACCCTGAAAGGCGAAACCACCACC
GAAGCGGTGGATGCGGCGACCGCGGAAAAAGTGTTTAAACAGTATGCGAACGATAACGGCGTGGATGGCG
AATGGACCTATGATGATGCGACCAAAACCTTTACCGTGACCGAACTGGTGCCGCGCGGCAGCATTGAAGG
CCGCATTCGCGAAAACCTGAAAGATAGCGGCCTGTTTCTGGAACATCATCATCATCATCATGAAAACCTG
TATTTTCAAGGCAGCGATAACATGGATATTGATAAAGTGGACGAATTAATGCAAGATATTGCGGATCAGC
AAGAACTGGCGGAAGAAATTAGCACCGCGATTAGCAAACCGGTGGGCTTTGGCGAAGAATTTGATGAAGA
TGAGCTGATGGCGGAACTGGAAGAGCTGGAACAAGAAGAACTGGATAAAAACCTGCTGGAAATTTGCGGC
CCGGAAACCGTGCCGCTGCCGAACGTGCCGAGCATTGCGCTGCCGAGCAAACCGGCGAAAAAAAAAGAAG
AAGAAGATGATGATATGAAAGAACTGGAAAACTGGGCGGGCAGCATGTAAAAGCTTATCGATGATAAGCT
GTCAAACATGAGAATTCTTGAAGACGAAAGGGCCTCGTGATACGCCTATTTTTATAGGTTAATGTCATGA
TAATAATGGTTTCTTAGACGTCAGGTGGCACTTTTCGGGGAAATGTGCGCGGAACCCCTATTTGTTTATT
TTTCTAAATACATTCAAATATGTATCCGCTCATGAGACAATAACCCTGATAAATGCTTCAATAATATTGA
AAAAGGAAGAGTATGAGTATTCAACATTTCCGTGTCGCCCTTATTCCCTTTTTTGCGGCATTTTGCCTTC
CTGTTTTTGCTCACCCAGAAACGCTGGTGAAAGTAAAAGATGCTGAAGATCAGTTGGGTGCACGAGTGGG
TTACATCGAACTGGATCTCAACAGCGGTAAGATCCTTGAGAGTTTTCGCCCCGAAGAACGTTTTCCAATG
ATGAGCACTTTTAAAGTTCTGCTATGTGGCGCGGTATTATCCCGTGTTGACGCCGGGCAAGAGCAACTCG
GTCGCCGCATACACTATTCTCAGAATGACTTGGTTGAGTACTCACCAGTCACAGAAAAGCATCTTACGGA
TGGCATGACAGTAAGAGAATTATGCAGTGCTGCCATAACCATGAGTGATAACACTGCGGCCAACTTACTT
CTGACAACGATCGGAGGACCGAAGGAGCTAACCGCTTTTTTGCACAACATGGGGGATCATGTAACTCGCC
TTGATCGTTGGGAACCGGAGCTGAATGAAGCCATACCAAACGACGAGCGTGACACCACGATGCCTGCAGC
AATGGCAACAACGTTGCGCAAACTATTAACTGGCGAACTACTTACTCTAGCTTCCCGGCAACAATTAATA
GACTGGATGGAGGCGGATAAAGTTGCAGGACCACTTCTGCGCTCGGCCCTTCCGGCTGGCTGGTTTATTG
CTGATAAATCTGGAGCCGGTGAGCGTGGGTCTCGCGGTATCATTGCAGCACTGGGGCCAGATGGTAAGCC
CTCCCGTATCGTAGTTATCTACACGACGGGGAGTCAGGCAACTATGGATGAACGAAATAGACAGATCGCT
GAGATAGGTGCCTCACTGATTAAGCATTGGTAACTGTCAGACCAAGTTTACTCATATATACTTTAGATTG
ATTTAAAACTTCATTTTTAATTTAAAAGGATCTAGGTGAAGATCCTTTTTGATAATCTCATGACCAAAAT
CCCTTAACGTGAGTTTTCGTTCCACTGAGCGTCA
