>Addgene plasmid #180026 | GB1-ΔN-CHMP4B(S184C) | depositor partial sequence | sequence record 351004 | Insert
GGATCCATGCAGTATAAACTGGCGCTGAACGGCAAAACCCTGAAAGGCGAAACCACCACCGAAGCGGTGG
ATGCGGCGACCGCGGAAAAAGTGTTTAAACAGTATGCGAACGATAACGGCGTGGATGGCGAATGGACCTA
TGATGATGCGACCAAAACCTTTACCGTGACCGAACTGGTGCCGCGCGGCAGCATTGAAGGCCGCATTCGC
GAAAACCTGAAAGATAGCGGCCTGTTTCTGGAACATCATCATCATCATCATGAAAACCTGTATTTTCAAG
GCAGCGATAACATGGATATTGATAAAGTGGACGAATTAATGCAAGATATTGCGGATCAGCAAGAACTGGC
GGAAGAAATTAGCACCGCGATTAGCAAACCGGTGGGCTTTGGCGAAGAATTTGATGAAGATGAGCTGATG
GCGGAACTGGAAGAGCTGGAACAAGAAGAACTGGATAAAAACCTGCTGGAAATTTGCGGCCCGGAAACCG
TGCCGCTGCCGAACGTGCCGAGCATTGCGCTGCCGAGCAAACCGGCGAAAAAAAAAGAAGAAGAAGATGA
TGATATGAAAGAACTGGAAAACTGGGCGGGCAGCATGTAAAAGCTT
